>Addgene plasmid #185665 | midSIIN | addgene full sequence | sequence record 367405 | Addgene NGS Result
CATTCTATTCTGGGGGGTGGGGTGGGGCAGGACAGCAAGGGGGAGGATTGGGAAGACAATAGCAGGCATG
CTGGGGATGCGGTGGGCTCTATGGCTTCTGAGGCGGAAAGAACCAGCTGGGGCTCTAGGGGGTATCCCC
[124 nt withheld, positions 140-263]
C
[91 nt withheld, positions 265-355]
A
[49 nt withheld, positions 357-405]
CCTTTGACGTTGGAGTCCACGTTCTTT
[37 nt withheld, positions 433-469]
ACCCTATCTCGGTCTATTCTTTTGATTTATAAGGGATTTTGCCGATTTCGGCCTATTGGTTAAAAAATGA
GCTGATTTAACAAAAATTTAACGCGAATTAATTCTGTGGAATGTGTGTCAGTTAGGGTGTGGAAAGTCCC
CAGGCTCCCCAGCAGGCAGAAGTATGCAAAGCATGCATCTCAATTAGTCAGCAACCAGGTGTGGAAAGTC
CCCAGGCTCCCCAGCAGGCAGAAGTATGCAAAGCATGCATCTCAATTAGTCAGCAACCATAGTCCCGCCC
CTAACTCCGCCCATCCCGCCCCTAACTCCGCCCAGTTCCGCCCATTCTCCGCCCCATGGCTGACTAATTT
TTTTTATTTATGCAGAGGCCGAGGCCGCCTCTGCCTCTGAGCTATTCCAGAAGTAGTGAGGAGGCTTTTT
TGGAGGCCTAGGCTTTTGCAAAAAGCTCCCGGGAGCTTGTATATCCATTTTCGGATCTGATCAGCACGTG
TTGACAATTAATCATCGGCATAGTATATCGGCATAGTATAATACGACAAGGTGAGGAACTAAACCATGGC
CAAGTTGACCAGTGCCGTTCCGGTGCTCACCGCGCGCGACGTCGCCGGAGCGGTCGAGTTCTGGACCGAC
CGGCTCGGGTTCTCCCGGGACTTCGTGGAGGACGACTTCGCCGGTGTGGTCCGGGACGACGTGACCCTGT
TCATCAGCGCGGTCCAGGACCAGGTGGTGCCGGACAACACCCTGGCCTGGGTGTGGGTGCGCGGCCTGGA
CGAGCTGTACGCCGAGTGGTCGGAGGTCGTGTCCACGAACTTCCGGGACGCCTCCGGGCCGGCCATGACC
GAGATCGGCGAGCAGCCGTGGGGGCGGGAGTTCGCCCTGCGCGACCCGGCCGGCAACTGCGTGCACTTCG
TGGCCGAGGAGCAGGACTGACACGTGCTACGAGATTTCGATTCCACCGCCGCCTTCTATGAAAGGTTGGG
CTTCGGAATCGTTTTCCGGGACGCCGGCTGGATGATCCTCCAGCGCGGGGATCTCATGCTGGAGTTCTTC
GCCCACCCCAACTTGTTTATTGCAGCTTATAATGGTTACAAATAAAGCAATAGCATCACAAATTTCACAA
ATAAAGCATTTTTTTCACTGCATTCTAGTTGTGGTTTGTCCAAACTCATCAATGTATCTTATCATGTCTG
TATACCGTCGACCTCTAGCTAGAGCTTGGCGTAATCATGGTCATAGCTGTTTCCTGTGTGAAATTGTTAT
CCGCTCACAATTCCACACAACATACGAGCCGGAAGCATAAAGTGTAAAGCCTGGGGTGCCTAATGAGTGA
GCTAACTCACATTAATTGCGTTGCGCTCACTGCCCGCTTTCCAGTCGGGAAACCTGTCGTGCCAGCTGCA
TTAATGAATCGGCCAACGCGCGGGGAGAGGCGGTTTGCGTATTGGGCGCTCTTCCGCTTCCTCGCTCACT
GACTCGCTGCGCTCGGTCGTTCGGCTGCGGCGAGCGGTATCAGCTCACTCAAAGGCGGTAATACGGTTAT
CCACAGAATCAGGGGATAACGCAGGAAAGAACATGTGAGCAAAAGGCCAGCAAAAGGCCAGGAACCGTAA
AAAGGCCGCGTTGCTGGCGTTTTTCCATAGGCTCCGCCCCCCTGACGAGCATCACAAAAATCGACGCTCA
AGTCAGAGGTGGCGAAACCCGACAGGACTATAAAGATACCAGGCGTTTCCCCCTGGAAGCTCCCTCGTGC
GCTCTCCTGTTCCGACCCTGCCGCTTACCGGATACCTGTCCGCCTTTCTCCCTTCGGGAAGCGTGGCGCT
TTCTCATAGCTCACGCTGTAGGTATCTCAGTTCGGTGTAGGTCGTTCGCTCCAAGCTGGGCTGTGTGCAC
GAACCCCCCGTTCAGCCCGACCGCTGCGCCTTATCCGGTAACTATCGTCTTGAGTCCAACCCGGTAAGAC
ACGACTTATCGCCACTGGCAGCAGCCACTGGTAACAGGATTAGCAGAGCGAGGTATGTAGGCGGTGCTAC
AGAGTTCTTGAAGTGGTGGCCTAACTACGGCTACACTAGAAGAACAGTATTTGGTATCTGCGCTCTGCTG
AAGCCAGTTACCTTCGGAAAAAGAGTTGGTAGCTCTTGATCCGGCAAACAAACCACCGCTGGTAGCGGTG
GTTTTTTTGTTTGCAAGCAGCAGATTACGCGCAGAAAAAAAGGATCTCAAGAAGATCCTTTGATCTTTTC
TACGGGGTCTGACGCTCAGTGGAACGAAAACTCACGTTAAGGGATTTTGGTCATGAGATTATCAAAAAGG
ATCTTCACCTAGATCCTTTTAAATTAAAAATGAAGTTTTAAATCAATCTAAAGTATATATGAGTAAACTT
GGTCTGACAGTTACCAATGCTTAATCAGTGAGGCACCTATCTCAGCGATCTGTCTATTTCGTTCATCCAT
AGTTGCCTGACTCCCCGTCGTGTAGATAACTACGATACGGGAGGGCTTACCATCTGGCCCCAGTGCTGCA
ATGATACCGCGAGACCCACGCTCACCGGCTCCAGATTTATCAGCAATAAACCAGCCAGCCGGAAGGGCCG
AGCGCAGAAGTGGTCCTGCAACTTTATCCGCCTCCATCCAGTCTATTAATTGTTGCCGGGAAGCTAGAGT
AAGTAGTTCGCCAGTTAATAGTTTGCGCAACGTTGTTGCCATTGCTACAGGCATCGTGGTGTCACGCTCG
TCGTTTGGTATGGCTTCATTCAGCTCCGGTTCCCAACGATCAAGGCGAGTTACATGATCCCCCATGTTGT
GCAAAAAAGCGGTTAGCTCCTTCGGTCCTCCGATCGTTGTCAGAAGTAAGTTGGCCGCAGTGTTATCACT
CATGGTTATGGCAGCACTGCATAATTCTCTTACTGTCATGCCATCCGTAAGATGCTTTTCTGTGACTGGT
GAGTACTCAACCAAGTCATTCTGAGAATAGTGTATGCGGCGACCGAGTTGCTCTTGCCCGGCGTCAATAC
GGGATAATACCGCGCCACATAGCAGAACTTTAAAAGTGCTCATCATTGGAAAACGTTCTTCGGGGCGAAA
ACTCTCAAGGATCTTACCGCTGTTGAGATCCAGTTCGATGTAACCCACTCGTGCACCCAACTGATCTTCA
GCATCTTTTACTTTCACCAGCGTTTCTGGGTGAGCAAAAACAGGAAGGCAAAATGCCGCAAAAAAGGGAA
TAAGGGCGACACGGAAATGTTGAATACTCATACTCTTCCTTTTTCAATATTATTGAAGCATTTATCAGGG
TTATTGTCTCATGAGCGGATACATATTTGAATGTATTTAGAAAAATAAACAAATAGGGGTTCCGCGCACA
TTTCCCCGAAAAGTGCCACCTGACGTCGACGGATCGGGAGATCTCCCGATCCCCTATGGTGCACTCTCAG
TACAATCTGCTCTGATGCCGCATAGTTAAGCCAGTATCTGCTCCCTGCTTGTGTGTTGGAGGTCGCTGAG
TAGTGCGCGAGCAAAATTTAAGCTACAACAAGGCAAGGCTTGACCGACAATTGCATGAAGAATCTGCTTA
GGGTTAGGCGTTTTGCGCTGCTTCGCGATGTACGGGCCAGATATACGCGTTGACATTGATTATTGACTAG
TTATTAATAGTAATCAATTACGGGGTCATTAGTTCATAGCCCATATATGGAGTTCCGCGTTACATAACTT
ACGGTAAATGGCCCGCCTGGCTGACCGCCCAACGACCCCCGCCCATTGACGTCAATAATGACGTATGTTC
CCATAGTAACGCCAATAGGGACTTTCCATTGACGTCAATGGGTGGAGTATTTACGGTAAACTGCCCACTT
GGCAGTACATCAAGTGTATCATATGCCAAGTACGCCCCCTATTGACGTCAATGACGGTAAATGGCCCGCC
TGGCATTATGCCCAGTACATGACCTTATGGGACTTTCCTACTTGGCAGTACATCTACGTATTAGTCATCG
CTATTACCATGGTGATGCGGTTTTGGCAGTACATCAATGGGCGTGGATAGCGGTTTGACTCACGGGGATT
TCCAAGTCTCCACCCCATTGACGTCAATGGGAGTTTGTTTTGGCACCAAAATCAACGGGACTTTCCAAAA
TGTCGTAACAACTCCGCCCCATTGACGCAAATGGGCGGTAGGCGTGTACGGTGGGAGGTCTATATAAGCA
GCGCGTTTTGCCTGTACTGGGTCTCTCTGGTTAGACCAGATCTGAGCCTGGGAGCTCTCTGGCTAACTAG
GGAACCCACTGCTTAAGCCTCAATAAAGCTTGCCTTGAGTGCTTCAAGTAGTGTGTGCCCGTCTGTTGTG
TGACTCTGGTAACTAGAGATCCCTCAGACCCTTTTAGTCAGTGTGGAAAATCTCTAGCAGTGGCGCCCGA
ACAGGGACTTGAAAGCGAAAGGGAAACCAGAGGAGCTCTCTCGACGCAGGACTCGGCTTGCTGAAGCGCG
CACGGCAAGAGGCGAGGGGCGGCGACTGGTGAGTACGCCAAAAATTTTGACTAGCGGAGGCTAGAAGGAG
AGAGATGGGTGCGAGAGCGTCAGTATTAAGCGGGGGAGAATTAGATCGCGATGGGAAAAAATTCGGTTAA
GGCCAGGGGGAAAGAAAAAATATAAATTAAAACATATAGTATGGGCAAGCAGGGAGCTAGAACGATTCGC
AGTTAATCCTGGCCTGTTAGAAACATCAGAAGGCTGTAGACAAATACTGGGACAGCTACAACCATCCCTT
CAGACAGGATCAGAAGAACTTAGATCATTATATAATACAGTAGCAACCCTCTATTGTGTGCATCAAAGGA
TAGAGATAAAAGACACCAAGGAAGCTTTAGACAAGATAGAGGAAGAGCAAAACAAAAGTAAGACCACCGC
ACAGCAAGCGGCCGCTGATCTTCAGACCTGGAGGAGGAGATATGAGGGACAATTGGAGAAGTGAATTATA
TAAATATAAAGTAGTAAAAATTGAACCATTAGGAGTAGCACCCACCAAGGCAAAGAGAAGAGTGGTGCAG
AGAGAAAAAAGAGCAGTGGGAATAGGAGCTTTGTTCCTTGGGTTCTTGGGAGCAGCAGGAAGCACTATGG
GCGCAGCGTCAATGACGCTGACGGTACAGGCCAGACAATTATTGTCTGGTATAGTGCAGCAGCAGAACAA
TTTGCTGAGGGCTATTGAGGCGCAACAGCATCTGTTGCAACTCACAGTCTGGGGCATCAAGCAGCTCCAG
GCAAGAATCCTGGCTGTGGAAAGATACCTAAAGGATCAACAGCTCCTGGGGATTTGGGGTTGCTCTGGAA
AACTCATTTGCACCACTGCTGTGCCTTGGAATGCTAGTTGGAGTAATAAATCTCTGGAACAGATTTGGAA
TCACACGACCTGGATGGAGTGGGACAGAGAAATTAACAATTACACAAGCTTAATACACTCCTTAATTGAA
GAATCGCAAAACCAGCAAGAAAAGAATGAACAAGAATTATTGGAATTAGATAAATGGGCAAGTTTGTGGA
ATTGGTTTAACATAACAAATTGGCTGTGGTATATAAAATTATTCATAATGATAGTAGGAGGCTTGGTAGG
TTTAAGAATAGTTTTTGCTGTACTTTCTATAGTGAATAGAGTTAGGCAGGGATATTCACCATTATCGTTT
CAGACCCACCTCCCAACCCCGAGGGGACCCGACAGGCCCGAAGGAATAGAAGAAGAAGGTGGAGAGAGAG
ACAGAGACAGATCCATTCGATTAGTGAACGGATCGGCACTGCGTGCGCCAATTCTGCAGACAAATGGCAG
TATTCATCCACAATTTTAAAAGAAAAGGGGGGATTGGGGGGTACAGTGCAGGGGAAAGAATAGTAGACAT
AATAGCAACAGACATACAAACTAAAGAATTACAAAAACAAATTACAAAAATTCAAAATTTTCGGGTTTAT
TACAGGGACAGCAGAGATCCAGTTTGGTTAATTAAGGTACCGATCAGTGTGAGGGAGTGTAAAGCTGGTT
TGGCTCCGGTGCCCGTCAGTGGGCAGAGCGCACATCGCCCACAGTCCCCGAGAAGTTGGGGGGAGGGGTC
GGCAATTGAACCGGTGCCTAGAGAAGGTGGCGCGGGGTAAACTGGGAAAGTGATGTCGTGTACTGGCTCC
GCCTTTTTCCCGAGGGTGGGGGAGAACCGTATATAAGTGCAGTAGTCGCCGTGAACGTTCTTTTTCGCAA
CGGGTTTGCCGCCAGAACACAGGTAAGTGCCGTGTGTGGTTCCCGCGGGCCTGGCCTCTTTACGGGTTAT
GGCCCTTGCGTGCCTTGAATTACTTCCACCTGGCTGCAGTACGTGATTCTTGATCCCGAGCTTCGGGTTG
GAAGTGGGTGGGAGAGTTCGAGGCCTTGCGCTTAAGGAGCCCCTTCGCCTCGTGCTTGAGTTGAGGCCTG
GCCTGGGCGCTGGGGCCGCCGCGTGCGAATCTGGTGGCACCTTCGCGCCTGTCTCGCTGCTTTCGATAAG
TCTCTAGCCATTTAAAATTTTTGATGACCTGCTGCGACGCTTTTTTTCTGGCAAGATAGTCTTGTAAATG
CGGGCCAAGATCTGCACACTGGTATTTCGGTTTTTGGGGCCGCGGGCGGCGACGGGGCCCGTGCGTCCCA
GCGCACATGTTCGGCGAGGCGGGGCCTGCGAGCGCGGCCACCGAGAATCGGACGGGGGTAGTCTCAAGCT
GGCCGGCCTGCTCTGGTGCCTGGCCTCGCGCCGCCGTGTATCGCCCCGCCCTGGGCGGCAAGGCTGGCCC
GGTCGGCACCAGTTGCGTGAGCGGAAAGATGGCCGCTTCCCGGCCCTGCTGCAGGGAGCTCAAAATGGAG
GACGCGGCGCTCGGGAGAGCGGGCGGGTGAGTCACCCACACAAAGGAAAAGGGCCTTTCCGTCCTCAGCC
GTCGCTTCATGTGACTCCACGGAGTACCGGGCGCCGTCCAGGCACCTCGATTAGTTCTCGAGCTTTTGGA
GTACGTCGTCTTTAGGTTGGGGGGAGGGGTTTTATGCGATGGAGTTTCCCCACACTGAGTGGGTGGAGAC
TGAAGTTAGGCCAGCTTGGCACTTGATGTAATTCTCCTTGGAATTTGCCCTTTTTGAGTTTGGATCTTGG
TTCATTCTCAAGCCTCAGACAGTGGTTCAAAGTTTTTTTCTTCCATTTCAGGTGTCGTGACTAACTCGAA
CGCTAGCTGTGCGATCGTTTATGGTATCGAAGGGCGAGGCAGTAATAAAGGAGTTCATGCGGTTCAAGGT
ACACATGGAGGGCTCGATGAACGGCCACGAGTTCGAGATAGAGGGCGAGGGCGAGGGCCGCCCCTACGAG
GGCACCCAAACCGCGAAGTTAAAGGTAACCAAGGGTGGCCCCTTACCCTTCTCGTGGGACATACTGTCGC
CTCAATTCATGTACGGCTCGAGGGCGTTCACCAAGCACCCCGCGGACATACCCGACTACTATAAGCAATC
GTTCCCCGAGGGCTTCAAGTGGGAGCGCGTAATGAACTTCGAGGACGGCGGCGCGGTAACCGTAACCCAA
GACACCTCGTTAGAGGACGGCACCTTAATATACAAGGTAAAGTTACGCGGCACCAACTTCCCTCCTGACG
GCCCCGTAATGCAAAAGAAGACAATGGGCTGGGAAGCGTCGACCGAGCGGTTGTACCCCGAGGACGGCGT
ATTAAAGGGCGACATTAAGATGGCGTTACGCTTAAAGGACGGCGGCCGCTACTTAGCGGACTTCAAGACC
ACCTACAAGGCGAAGAAGCCCGTACAAATGCCCGGCGCGTACAACGTCGACCGCAAGTTGGACATAACCT
CGCACAACGAGGACTACACCGTAGTAGAACAATACGAACGCTCGGAGGGCCGCCACTCGACCGGCGGCAT
GGACGAGTTATACAAGGAGCAATTAGAGAGTATAATCAACTTTGAAAAACTGTAATGCTGACGTACGGCT
AAGCCTCGACTAGGGATAACAGGGTAATTGTTTGAATGAGGCTTCAGTACTTTACAGAATCGTTGCCTGC
ACATCTTGGAAACACTTGCTGGGATTACTTCTTCAGGTTAACCCAACAGAAGGCTCGAGAAGGTATATTG
CTGTTGACAGTGAGCGCCACCAATAAATTACAGTCTTATAGTGAAGCCACAGATGTATAAGACTGTAATT
TATTGGTGTTGCCTACTGCCTCGGAATTCAAGGGGCTACTTTAGGAGCAATTATCTTGTTTACTAAAACT
GAATACCTTGCTATCTCTTTGATACATTTTTACAAAGCTGAATTAAAATGGTATAAATTAAATCACTTTT
TTCAATTCTACCAAACGTTGTTTGTTTGGGGTTGAATTACTCTACATGTTTAAGGGTTCCGGTTCCACTA
GGTACAATTCGATATCAAGCTTATCGATAATCAACCTCTGGATTACAAAATTTGTGAAAGATTGACTGGT
ATTCTTAACTATGTTGCTCCTTTTACGCTATGTGGATACGCTGCTTTAATGCCTTTGTATCATGCTATTG
CTTCCCGTATGGCTTTCATTTTCTCCTCCTTGTATAAATCCTGGTTGCTGTCTCTTTATGAGGAGTTGTG
GCCCGTTGTCAGGCAACGTGGCGTGGTGTGCACTGTGTTTGCTGACGCAACCCCCACTGGTTGGGGCATT
GCCACCACCTGTCAGCTCCTTTCCGGGACTTTCGCTTTCCCCCTCCCTATTGCCACGGCGGAACTCATCG
CCGCCTGCCTTGCCCGCTGCTGGACAGGGGCTCGGCTGTTGGGCACTGACAATTCCGTGGTGTTGTCGGG
GAAATCATCGTCCTTTCCTTGGCTGCTCGCCTGTGTTGCCACCTGGATTCTGCGCGGGACGTCCTTCTGC
TACGTCCCTTCGGCCCTCAATCCAGCGGACCTTCCTTCCCGCGGCCTGCTGCCGGCTCTGCGGCCTCTTC
CGCGTCTTCGCCTTCGCCCTCAGACGAGTCGGATCTCCCTTTGGGCCGCCTCCCCGCGTCGACTTTAAGA
CCAATGACTTACAAGGCAGCTGTAGATCTTAGCCACTTTTTAAAAGAAAAGGGGGGACTGGAAGGGCTAA
TTCACTCCCAACGAAGACAAGATCTGCTTTTTGCTTGTACTGGGTCTCTCTGGTTAGACCAGATCTGAGC
CTGGGAGCTCTCTGGCTAACTAGGGAACCCACTGCTTAAGCCTCAATAAAGCTTGCCTTGAGTGCTTCAA
GTAGTGTGTGCCCGTCTGTTGTGTGACTCTGGTAACTAGAGATCCCTCAGACCCTTTTAGTCAGTGTGGA
AAATCTCTAGCAGGGCCCGGCGAAACCCGCTGATCAGCCTCGACTGTGCCTTCTAGTTGCCAGCCATCTG
TTGTTTGCCCCTCCCCCGTGCCTTCCTTGACCCTGGAAGGTGCCACTCCCACTGTCCTTTCCTAATAAAA
TGAGGAAATTGCATCGCATTGTCTGAGTAGGTGT
Features (pLannotate 1.2.2; 33 found; start..end, strand, type, name):
     98..119     +  promoter       SV40 promoter (fragment): SV40 enhancer and early promoter
    140..568     +  rep_origin     f1 ori (sequence partly withheld): f1 bacteriophage origin of replication; arrow indicates direction of (+) strand synthesis
    582..911     +  promoter       SV40 promoter: SV40 enhancer and early promoter
    959..1006    +  promoter       EM7 promoter: synthetic bacterial promoter&nbsp
   1025..1399    +  CDS            BleoR: antibiotic-binding protein; Sh ble from Streptoalloteichus hindustanus; confers resistance to bleomycin, phleomycin, and Zeocin™
   1409..1534    +  CDS            ble (fragment): BLE_KLEPN - Experimental evidence at protein level: Swiss-Prot protein existence level 1. Binding protein with a strong affinity to the bleomycin family of antibiotics. Binds to CL990; an antimitotic-antibiotic compound. From Klebsiella pneumoniae.
   1529..1650    +  polyA_signal   SV40 poly(A) signal: SV40 polyadenylation signal
   1723..1739    -  protein_bind   lac operator: The lac repressor binds to the lac operator to inhibit transcription in E. coli. This inhibition can be relieved by adding lactose or isopropyl-β-D-thiogalactopyranoside (IPTG). lac repressor encoded by lacI
   1747..1777    -  promoter       lac promoter: promoter for the E. coli lac operon
   1792..1813    -  protein_bind   CAP binding site: CAP binding activates transcription in the presence of cAMP. E. coli catabolite activator protein
   1826..1918    -  CDS            lacI (fragment): lac repressor; lacI; The lac repressor binds to the lac operator to inhibit transcription in E. coli. This inhibition can be relieved by adding lactose or isopropyl-β-D-thiogalactopyranoside (IPTG).
   2101..2689    -  rep_origin     ori: high-copy-number ColE1/pMB1/pBR322/pUC origin of replication
   2860..3720    -  CDS            AmpR: β-lactamase; bla; confers resistance to ampicillin, carbenicillin, and related antibiotics
   3721..3825    -  promoter       AmpR promoter: bla
   3884..3936    -  misc_feature   bom (fragment): basis of mobility region from pBR322
   4091..4470    +  enhancer       CMV enhancer: human cytomegalovirus immediate early enhancer
   4471..4670    +  promoter       CMV promoter: human cytomegalovirus (CMV) immediate early promoter
   4688..4868    +  LTR            5' LTR (truncated): truncated 5' long terminal repeat (LTR) from HIV-1
   4915..5040    +  misc_feature   HIV-1 Ψ: packaging signal of human immunodeficiency virus type 1
   5024..5387    +  CDS            HIV-1 gag (fragment): gag protein from human immunodeficiency virus 1; gag
   5533..5766    +  misc_feature   RRE: The Rev response element (RRE) of HIV-1 allows for Rev-dependent mRNA export from the nucleus to the cytoplasm.
   6143..6243    +  CDS            Rev (fragment): human immunodeficiency virus 1 (HIV-1) Rev protein; rev; enhances nuclear export of unspliced and incompletely spliced viral mRNAs
   6293..6410    +  misc_feature   cPPT/CTS: central polypurine tract and central termination sequence of HIV-1
   6491..7669    +  promoter       EF-1α promoter: strong constitutive promoter for human elongation factor EF-1α
   7700..8395    +  CDS            mScarlet: mScarlet is a basic (constitutively fluorescent) red fluorescent protein published in 2016, derived from synthetic construct. It has moderate acid sensitivity.
   8408..8431    +  CDS            OVA peptide: antigenic CD8+ T cell epitope from chicken ovalbumin
   8481..8574    +  ncRNA          5' miR-30a: sequence upstream of the 71-nt precursor of the human miR-30a microRNA (Zeng et al., 2002) miRNA
   8686..8798    +  ncRNA          3' miR-30a: sequence downstream of the 71-nt precursor of the human miR-30a microRNA (Zeng et al., 2002) miRNA
   8875..8898    +  misc_feature   MCS (fragment): pBluescript multiple cloning site
   8898..9486    +  misc_feature   WPRE: woodchuck hepatitis virus posttranscriptional regulatory element
   9537..9556    +  misc_feature   cPPT/CTS (fragment): central polypurine tract and central termination sequence of HIV-1
   9558..9791    +  LTR            3' LTR (ΔU3): self-inactivating 3' long terminal repeat (LTR) from HIV-1
   9823..94      +  polyA_signal   bGH poly(A) signal (across the origin): bovine growth hormone polyadenylation signal
