[The description below was written by a language model from this plasmid's Addgene catalogue record and pLannotate feature annotations shown in this document.]
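Description:
midSIIN is a lentiviral transfer plasmid of about 10 kb built on the pLenti Trono backbone. It delivers an shRNA against Apc together with a fluorescent reporter carrying the model antigen SIINFEKL. In bacteria it is maintained through a high-copy ColE1/pUC-type origin and selected with ampicillin via the β-lactamase gene. The backbone also contains an f1 origin and an SV40/EM7-driven bleomycin/Zeocin resistance cassette that lies outside the viral genome.

The viral portion has a self-inactivating design. A CMV enhancer/promoter replaces the U3 of the truncated HIV-1 5' LTR to drive genomic RNA production in packaging cells. This is followed by the Ψ packaging signal with a partial gag sequence, the RRE for Rev-dependent export, and the cPPT/CTS. At the other end are a WPRE to boost transcript expression, a ΔU3 3' LTR, and a bGH polyadenylation signal.

The payload is a single EF-1α promoter-driven transcript. It encodes mScarlet, with the ovalbumin CD8+ T-cell epitope annotated just downstream of the reporter, consistent with a C-terminal appendage. Next come 5' and 3' miR-30a flanking sequences that bracket the unannotated gap where the shApc hairpin sits. This microRNA context lets the shRNA be processed from the same Pol II transcript, linking Apc knockdown to red fluorescence and antigen expression.

The plasmid belongs to a series of shApc lentiviruses giving different levels of SIINFEKL expression, and its name suggests the intermediate level. The record does not state how that level is set. The associated work concerns neoantigen expression level, T-cell priming and immune escape in colorectal cancer.
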