Addgene plasmid #185665: midSIIN
Purpose: shApc-expressing lentiviruses with varius levels of expression of SIINFEKL
Depositing lab: Tyler Jacks. Depositing organization: Massachusetts Institute of Technology. Publication: Low neoantigen expression and poor T-cell priming underlie early immune escape in colorectal cancer. Westcott PMK, Sacks NJ, Schenkel JM, Ely ZA, Smith O, Hauck H, Jaeger AM, Zhang D, Backlund CM, Beytagh MC, Patten JJ, Elbashir R, Eng G, Irvine DJ, Yilmaz OH, Jacks T. Nat Cancer. 2021 Oct;2(10):1071-1085. doi: 10.1038/s43018-021-00247-z. Epub 2021 Sep 30. PubMed 34738089.
Backbone
  Vector backbone: pLenti Trono
  Vector type: Lentiviral
Growth in bacteria
  Bacterial resistance: Ampicillin, 100 μg/mL
  Growth temperature: 37°C
  Growth strain: NEB Stable
  Copy number: High Copy
Gene/Insert 1
  Gene/Insert name: mScarlet
  Species: Synthetic
  Promoter: Ef1a
  Cloning method: Gibson Cloning
  Sequencing primers: 5′ N/A; 3′ N/A
Gene/Insert 2
  Gene/Insert name: miR-30a
  Promoter: Ef1a
  Cloning method: Gibson Cloning
  Sequencing primers: 5′ N/A; 3′ N/A
Gene/Insert 3
  Gene/Insert name: shApc
  Promoter: Ef1a
  Cloning method: Gibson Cloning
  Sequencing primers: 5′ N/A; 3′ N/A
Resource information
  A portion of this plasmid was derived from a plasmid made by: Luke Dow mir30 shAPC.
Terms and licenses: Academic/Nonprofit Terms; Industry Terms: Not Available to Industry
How to cite: midSIIN was a gift from Tyler Jacks (Addgene plasmid # 185665 ; http://n2t.net/addgene:185665 ; RRID:Addgene_185665)
